Addgene plasmid #21390: pCM5.34
Depositing lab: Geraldine Seydoux. Depositing organization: Johns Hopkins University and School of Medicine. Publication: 3' UTRs are the primary regulators of gene expression in the C. elegans germline. Merritt C, Rasoloson D, Ko D, Seydoux G. Curr Biol. 2008 Oct 14;18(19):1476-82. doi: 10.1016/j.cub.2008.08.013. Epub 2008 Sep 25. PubMed 18818082.
Backbone
  Vector backbone: pDONRP2RP3
  Backbone size w/o insert (bp): 2641
  Vector type: Gateway
Growth in bacteria
  Bacterial resistance: Kanamycin, 50 μg/mL
  Growth temperature: 37°C
  Growth strain: DH5alpha
  Copy number: Unknown
Gene/Insert
  Gene/Insert name: fbf-2 3'utr in pDONRP2RP3 (alt name: pCM1.37)
  Species: C. elegans (nematode)
  Insert size (bp): 300
  Cloning method: Gateway Cloning; 5′ cloning site attP2R (destroyed during cloning); 3′ cloning site attP3 (destroyed during cloning)
  Sequencing primers: 5′ M13Forward
Terms and licenses: Academic/Nonprofit Terms; Industry Terms: Not Available to Industry
How to cite: pCM5.34 was a gift from Geraldine Seydoux (Addgene plasmid # 21390 ; http://n2t.net/addgene:21390 ; RRID:Addgene_21390)
