[The description below was written by a language model from this plasmid's Addgene catalogue record and pLannotate feature annotations shown in this document.]
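Description:
pCM5.34 is a Gateway entry clone built on the pDONR P2R-P3 donor backbone, carrying the 3' untranslated region of the C. elegans gene fbf-2 as an insert of about 300 bp. The full plasmid is roughly 2.9 kb. It is propagated in E. coli using a high-copy ColE1/pUC-type origin and is selected with kanamycin through an aminoglycoside phosphotransferase (KanR) cassette. The annotated backbone also contains the rrnB T1 and T2 transcription terminators, which insulate the cloning region from read-through transcription. A T7 promoter and an M13 forward priming site flank the insert, and short lacI and lacZα remnants are present as non-functional vector fragments.

The insert was introduced by a BP recombination that consumed the attP2R and attP3 sites of the donor vector. This leaves the 3' UTR flanked by recombination sites competent for a subsequent LR reaction. The automated annotation identifies an attR2 site on one side. On the other side it finds an attB3 core overlapping a partial attL-type site, labelled there as an attL1 fragment, which is consistent with the attL3 junction expected for this backbone. This configuration makes the plasmid the third-position (3' element) entry clone in a MultiSite Gateway assembly. In such an assembly it is combined with a promoter entry clone, a coding-sequence or reporter entry clone, and a destination vector to build a complete transgene.

The plasmid carries no promoter or reporter for expression in worms; it only donates the regulatory 3' UTR. According to the associated publication, it belongs to a set of constructs used to test how 3' UTRs control gene expression in the C. elegans germline.
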