Features (pLannotate 1.2.2; 10 found; start..end, strand, type, name):
    121..213     +  CDS            lacI (fragment): lac repressor; lacI; The lac repressor binds to the lac operator to inhibit transcription in E. coli. This inhibition can be relieved by adding lactose or isopropyl-β-D-thiogalactopyranoside (IPTG).
    268..295     -  terminator     rrnB T2 terminator: transcription terminator T2 from the E. coli rrnB gene
    427..470     +  terminator     rrnB T1 terminator: Escherichia coli rrnB; transcription terminator T1 from the E. coli rrnB gene
    517..553     -  CDS            lacZα (fragment): LacZα fragment of β-galactosidase; lacZ fragment
    624..747     -  protein_bind   attR2: mutant version of attR; recombination site for the Gateway® LR reaction LR Clonase™
   1048..1068    -  protein_bind   attB3: mutant version of attB; core recombination site for the Gateway® BP reaction BP Clonase™
   1059..1144    -  protein_bind   attL1 (fragment): mutant version of attL; recombination site for the Gateway® LR reaction LR Clonase™
   1181..1199    -  promoter       T7 promoter: promoter for bacteriophage T7 RNA polymerase
   1333..2142    +  CDS            KanR: aminoglycoside phosphotransferase; aph(3')-Ia; confers resistance to kanamycin in bacteria or G418 (Geneticin®) in eukaryotes
   2289..2877    +  rep_origin     ori: high-copy-number ColE1/pMB1/pBR322/pUC origin of replication
>Addgene plasmid #21390 | pCM5.34 | depositor full sequence | sequence record 9884 | Author sequence
CTTTCCTGCGTTATCCCCTGATTCTGTGGATAACCGTATTACCGCCTTTGAGTGAGCTGATACCGCTCGC
CGCAGCCGAACGACCGAGCGCAGCGAGTCAGTGAGCGAGGAAGCGGAAGAGCGCCCAATACGCAAACCGC
CTCTCCCCGCGCGTTGGCCGATTCATTAATGCAGCTGGCACGACAGGTTTCCCGACTGGAAAGCGGGCAG
TGAGCGCAACGCAATTAATACGCGTACCGCTAGCCAGGAAGAGTTTGTAGAAACGCAAAAAGGCCATCCG
TCAGGATGGCCTTCTGCTTAGTTTGATGCCTGGCAGTTTATGGCGGGCGTCCTGCCCGCCACCCTCCGGG
CCGTTGCTTCACAACGTTCAAATCCGCTCCCGGCGGATTTGTCCTACTCAGGAGAGCGTTCACCGACAAA
CAACAGATAAAACGAAAGGCCCAGTCTTCCGACTGAGCCTTTCGTTTTATTTGATGCCTGGCAGTTCCCT
ACTCTCGCGTTAACGCTAGCATGGATGTTTTCCCAGTCACGACGTTGTAAAACGACGGCCAGTCTTAAGC
TCGGGCCCTGCAGCTCTAGAGCTCGAATTCTACAGGTCACTAATACCATCTAAGTAGTTGATTCATAGTG
ACTGCATATGTTGTGTTTTACAGTATTATGTAGTCTGTTTTTTATGCAAAATCTAATTTAATATATTGAT
ATTTATATCATTTTACGTTTCTCGTTCAACTTTCTTGTACAAAGTGGGATAAGGTGGAACTTTCTCACCA
TAAATCTCATCCCACCCACTTATGTTCTGTTGTTTTGTAATATTTTAAACTGGTGCAATGATTTCGTTTC
GATTTTAAGATCGATGTTGTGCCTTCCCCACTCTTATCATTGCCCAGTTTTGTTTTTTCTTTTCTTTTTT
GTTATTTTATTGCTTTTTATGCAGTTGTGTTATTGTTTCTTTCTGTTTACTGTTCATTGTTTTTGTTAAT
TTTTTATTTTCGATTTTAATGAATCCAGATAAAATTAGACAACTTGGCAAAATATCGTTCGAGTCTTCAA
CTTTATTATACAAAGTTGGCATTATAAAAAAGCATTGCTTATCAATTTGTTGCAACGAACAGGTCACTAT
CAGTCAAAATAAAATCATTATTTGGAGCTCCATGGTAGCGTTAACGCGGCCGCGATATCCCCTATAGTGA
GTCGTATTACATGGTCATAGCTGTTTCCTGGCAGCTCTGGCCCGTGTCTCAAAATCTCTGATGTTACATT
GCACAAGATAAAAATATATCATCATGAACAATAAAACTGTCTGCTTACATAAACAGTAATACAAGGGGTG
TTATGAGCCATATTCAACGGGAAACGTCGAGGCCGCGATTAAATTCCAACATGGATGCTGATTTATATGG
GTATAAATGGGCTCGCGATAATGTCGGGCAATCAGGTGCGACAATCTATCGCTTGTATGGGAAGCCCGAT
GCGCCAGAGTTGTTTCTGAAACATGGCAAAGGTAGCGTTGCCAATGATGTTACAGATGAGATGGTCAGAC
TAAACTGGCTGACGGAATTTATGCCTCTTCCGACCATCAAGCATTTTATCCGTACTCCTGATGATGCATG
GTTACTCACCACTGCGATCCCCGGAAAAACAGCATTCCAGGTATTAGAAGAATATCCTGATTCAGGTGAA
AATATTGTTGATGCGCTGGCAGTGTTCCTGCGCCGGTTGCATTCGATTCCTGTTTGTAATTGTCCTTTTA
ACAGCGATCGCGTATTTCGTCTCGCTCAGGCGCAATCACGAATGAATAACGGTTTGGTTGATGCGAGTGA
TTTTGATGACGAGCGTAATGGCTGGCCTGTTGAACAAGTCTGGAAAGAAATGCATAAACTTTTGCCATTC
TCACCGGATTCAGTCGTCACTCATGGTGATTTCTCACTTGATAACCTTATTTTTGACGAGGGGAAATTAA
TAGGTTGTATTGATGTTGGACGAGTCGGAATCGCAGACCGATACCAGGATCTTGCCATCCTATGGAACTG
CCTCGGTGAGTTTTCTCCTTCATTACAGAAACGGCTTTTTCAAAAATATGGTATTGATAATCCTGATATG
AATAAATTGCAGTTTCATTTGATGCTCGATGAGTTTTTCTAATCAGAATTGGTTAATTGGTTGTAACACT
GGCAGAGCATTACGCTGACTTGACGGGACGGCGCAAGCTCATGACCAAAATCCCTTAACGTGAGTTACGC
GTCGTTCCACTGAGCGTCAGACCCCGTAGAAAAGATCAAAGGATCTTCTTGAGATCCTTTTTTTCTGCGC
GTAATCTGCTGCTTGCAAACAAAAAAACCACCGCTACCAGCGGTGGTTTGTTTGCCGGATCAAGAGCTAC
CAACTCTTTTTCCGAAGGTAACTGGCTTCAGCAGAGCGCAGATACCAAATACTGTCCTTCTAGTGTAGCC
GTAGTTAGGCCACCACTTCAAGAACTCTGTAGCACCGCCTACATACCTCGCTCTGCTAATCCTGTTACCA
GTGGCTGCTGCCAGTGGCGATAAGTCGTGTCTTACCGGGTTGGACTCAAGACGATAGTTACCGGATAAGG
CGCAGCGGTCGGGCTGAACGGGGGGTTCGTGCACACAGCCCAGCTTGGAGCGAACGACCTACACCGAACT
GAGATACCTACAGCGTGAGCATTGAGAAAGCGCCACGCTTCCCGAAGGGAGAAAGGCGGACAGGTATCCG
GTAAGCGGCAGGGTCGGAACAGGAGAGCGCACGAGGGAGCTTCCAGGGGGAAACGCCTGGTATCTTTATA
GTCCTGTCGGGTTTCGCCACCTCTGACTTGAGCGTCGATTTTTGTGATGCTCGTCAGGGGGGCGGAGCCT
ATGGAAAAACGCCAGCAACGCGGCCTTTTTACGGTTCCTGGCCTTTTGCTGGCCTTTTGCTCACATGTT
