>Addgene plasmid #21390 | pCM5.34 | addgene partial sequence | sequence record 27177 | 21390 with M13pUC-Fwd
GCTCTAGAGCTCGAATTCTACAGGTCACTAATACCATCTAAGTAGTTGGTTCATAGTGACTGCATATGTT
GTGTTTTACAGTATTATGTAGTCTGTTTTTTATGCAAAATCTAATTTAATATATTGATATTTATATCATT
TTACGTTTCTCGTTCAACTTTCTTGTACAAAGTGGGATAAGGTGGAACTTTCTCACCATAAATCTCATCC
CACCCACTTATGTTCTGTTGTTTTGTAATATTTTAAACTGGTGCAATGATTTCGTTTCGATTTTAAGATC
GATGTTGTGCCTTCCCCACTCTTATCATTGCCCAGTTTTGTTTTTTCTTTTCTTTTTTGTTATTTTATTG
CTTTTTATGCAGTTGTGTTATTGTTTCTTTCTGTTTACTGTTCATTGTTTTTGTTAATTTTTTATTTTCG
ATTTTAATGAATCCAGATAAAATTAGACAACTTGGCAAAATATCGTTCGAGTCTTCAACTTTATTATACA
AAGTTGGCATTATAAAAAAGCATTGCTTATCAATTTGTTGCAACGAACAGGTCACTATCAGTCAAAATAA
AATCATTATTTGGAGCTCCATGGTAGCGTTAACGCGGCCGCGATATCCCCTATAGTGAGTCGTATTACAT
GGTCATAGCTGTTTCCTGGCAGCTCTGGCCCGTGTCTCAAAATCTCTGATGTTACATTGCACAAGATAAA
AATATATCATCATGAACAATAAACTGTCTGCTTACATAAACAGTA
